>Addgene plasmid #1602 | L3827 | depositor full sequence | sequence record 212 | Author sequence
ATGACCATGATTACGCCAAGCTTCAGGGCCCGAGCTCGACGTCCCGCGGATTAATATAATTATGAGTCGA
CAAGGAATTCAAGTACCGGTAGAAAAAATGAGTAAAGGAGAAGAACTTTTCACTGGAGTTGTCCCAATTC
TTGTTGAATTAGATGGTGATGTTAATGGGCACAAATTTTCTGTCAGTGGAGAGGGTGAAGGTGATGCAAC
ATACGGAAAACTTACCCTTAAATTTATTTGCACTACTGGAAAACTACCTGTTCCATGGGTAAGTTTAAAC
ATATATATACTAACTAACCCTGATTATTTAAATTTTCAGCCAACACTTGTCACTACTTTCTGTTATGGTG
TTCAATGCTTCTCGAGATACCCAGATCATATGAAACGGCATGACTTTTTCAAGAGTGCCATGCCCGAAGG
TTATGTACAGGAAAGAACTATATTTTTCAAAGATGACGGGAACTACAAGACACGTAAGTTTAAACAGTTC
GGTACTAACTAACCATACATATTTAAATTTTCAGGTGCTGAAGTCAAGTTTGAAGGTGATACCCTTGTTA
ATAGAATCGAGTTAAAAGGTATTGATTTTAAAGAAGATGGAAACATTCTTGGACACAAATTGGAATACAA
CTATAACTCACACAATGTATACATCATGGCAGACAAACAAAAGAATGGAATCAAAGTTGTAAGTTTAAAC
ATGATTTTACTAACTAACTAATCTGATTTAAATTTTCAGAACTTCAAAATTAGACACAACATTGAAGATG
GAAGCGTTCAACTAGCAGACCATTATCAACAAAATACTCCAATTGGCGATGGCCCTGTCCTTTTACCAGA
CAACCATTACCTGTCCACACAATCTGCCCTTTCGAAAGATCCCAACGAAAAGAGAGACCACATGGTCCTT
CTTGAGTTTGTAACAGCTGCTGGGATTACACATGGCATGGACGAACTATACAAAAGCCCACAAGCTTCAG
GGCCCGAGCTCGACGTCCCGCGGATTAATATAATTATGAGTCGACAAGGAATTCACTGGCCGTCGTTTTA
CAACGTCGTGACTGGGAAAACCCTGGCGTTACCCAACTTAATCGCCTTGCAGCACATCCCCCTTTCGCCA
GCTGGCGTAATAGCGAAGAGGCCCGCACCGATCGCCCTTCCCAACAGTTGCGCAGCCTGAATGGCGAATG
GCGCCTGATGCGGTATTTTCTCCTTACGCATCTGTGCGGTATTTCACACCGCATATGGTGCACTCTCAGT
ACAATCTGCTCTGATGCCGCATAGTTAAGCCAGCCCCGACACCCGCCAACACCCGCTGACGCGCCCTGAC
GGGCTTGTCTGCTCCCGGCATCCGCTTACAGACAAGCTGTGACCGTCTCCGGGAGCTGCATGTGTCAGAG
GTTTTCACCGTCATCACCGAAACGCGCGAGACGAAAGGGCCTCGTGATACGCCTATTTTTATAGGTTAAT
GTCATGATAATAATGGTTTCTTAGACGTCAGGTGGCACTTTTCGGGGAAATGTGCGCGGAACCCCTATTT
GTTTATTTTTCTAAATACATTCAAATATGTATCCGCTCATGAGACAATAACCCTGATAAATGCTTCAATA
ATATTGAAAAAGGAAGAGTATGAGTATTCAACATTTCCGTGTCGCCCTTATTCCCTTTTTTGCGGCATTT
TGCCTTCCTGTTTTTGCTCACCCAGAAACGCTGGTGAAAGTAAAAGATGCTGAAGATCAGTTGGGTGCAC
GAGTGGGTTACATCGAACTGGATCTCAACAGCGGTAAGATCCTTGAGAGTTTTCGCCCCGAAGAACGTTT
TCCAATGATGAGCACTTTTAAAGTTCTGCTATGTGGCGCGGTATTATCCCGTATTGACGCCGGGCAAGAG
CAACTCGGTCGCCGCATACACTATTCTCAGAATGACTTGGTTGAGTACTCACCAGTCACAGAAAAGCATC
TTACGGATGGCATGACAGTAAGAGAATTATGCAGTGCTGCCATAACCATGAGTGATAACACTGCGGCCAA
CTTACTTCTGACAACGATCGGAGGACCGAAGGAGCTAACCGCTTTTTTGCACAACATGGGGGATCATGTA
ACTCGCCTTGATCGTTGGGAACCGGAGCTGAATGAAGCCATACCAAACGACGAGCGTGACACCACGATGC
CTGTAGCAATGGCAACAACGTTGCGCAAACTATTAACTGGCGAACTACTTACTCTAGCTTCCCGGCAACA
ATTAATAGACTGGATGGAGGCGGATAAAGTTGCAGGACCACTTCTGCGCTCGGCCCTTCCGGCTGGCTGG
TTTATTGCTGATAAATCTGGAGCCGGTGAGCGTGGGTCTCGCGGTATCATTGCAGCACTGGGGCCAGATG
GTAAGCCCTCCCGTATCGTAGTTATCTACACGACGGGGAGTCAGGCAACTATGGATGAACGAAATAGACA
GATCGCTGAGATAGGTGCCTCACTGATTAAGCATTGGTAACTGTCAGACCAAGTTTACTCATATATACTT
TAGATTGATTTAAAACTTCATTTTTAATTTAAAAGGATCTAGGTGAAGATCCTTTTTGATAATCTCATGA
CCAAAATCCCTTAACGTGAGTTTTCGTTCCACTGAGCGTCAGACCCCGTAGAAAAGATCAAAGGATCTTC
TTGAGATCCTTTTTTTCTGCGCGTAATCTGCTGCTTGCAAACAAAAAAACCACCGCTACCAGCGGTGGTT
TGTTTGCCGGATCAAGAGCTACCAACTCTTTTTCCGAAGGTAACTGGCTTCAGCAGAGCGCAGATACCAA
ATACTGTCCTTCTAGTGTAGCCGTAGTTAGGCCACCACTTCAAGAACTCTGTAGCACCGCCTACATACCT
CGCTCTGCTAATCCTGTTACCAGTGGCTGCTGCCAGTGGCGATAAGTCGTGTCTTACCGGGTTGGACTCA
AGACGATAGTTACCGGATAAGGCGCAGCGGTCGGGCTGAACGGGGGGTTCGTGCACACAGCCCAGCTTGG
AGCGAACGACCTACACCGAACTGAGATACCTACAGCGTGAGCTATGAGAAAGCGCCACGCTTCCCGAAGG
GAGAAAGGCGGACAGGTATCCGGTAAGCGGCAGGGTCGGAACAGGAGAGCGCACGAGGGAGCTTCCAGGG
GGAAACGCCTGGTATCTTTATAGTCCTGTCGGGTTTCGCCACCTCTGACTTGAGCGTCGATTTTTGTGAT
GCTCGTCAGGGGGGCGGAGCCTATGGAAAAACGCCAGCAACGCGGCCTTTTTACGGTTCCTGGCCTTTTG
CTGGCCTTTTGCTCACATGTTCTTTCCTGCGTTATCCCCTGATTCTGTGGATAACCGTATTACCGCCTTT
GAGTGAGCTGATACCGCTCGCCGCAGCCGAACGACCGAGCGCAGCGAGTCAGTGAGCGAGGAAGCGGAAG
AGCGCCCAATACGCAAACCGCCTCTCCCCGCGCGTTGGCCGATTCATTAATGCAGCTGGCACGACAGGTT
TCCCGACTGGAAAGCGGGCAGTGAGCGCAACGCAATTAATGTGAGTTAGCTCACTCATTAGGCACCCCAG
GCTTTACACTTTATGCTTCCGGCTCGTATGTTGTGTGGAATTGTGAGCGGATAACAATTTCACACAGGAA
ACAGCT
Features (pLannotate 1.2.2; 11 found; start..end, strand, type, name):
    101..961     +  CDS            sg25: sg25 is a basic (constitutively fluorescent) green fluorescent protein published in 1997, derived from Aequorea victoria.
   1031..1188    +  CDS            lacZα (fragment): LacZα fragment of β-galactosidase; lacZ fragment
   1194..1293    -  misc_feature   bom (fragment): basis of mobility region from pBR322
   1395..1430    -  CDS            rop (fragment): Rop protein, which maintains plasmids at low copy number; rop
   1525..1629    +  promoter       AmpR promoter: bla
   1630..2490    +  CDS            AmpR: β-lactamase; bla; confers resistance to ampicillin, carbenicillin, and related antibiotics
   2661..3249    +  rep_origin     ori: high-copy-number ColE1/pMB1/pBR322/pUC origin of replication
   3432..3524    +  CDS            lacI (fragment): lac repressor; lacI; The lac repressor binds to the lac operator to inhibit transcription in E. coli. This inhibition can be relieved by adding lactose or isopropyl-β-D-thiogalactopyranoside (IPTG).
   3537..3558    +  protein_bind   CAP binding site: CAP binding activates transcription in the presence of cAMP. E. coli catabolite activator protein
   3573..3603    +  promoter       lac promoter: promoter for the E. coli lac operon
   3611..3627    +  protein_bind   lac operator: The lac repressor binds to the lac operator to inhibit transcription in E. coli. This inhibition can be relieved by adding lactose or isopropyl-β-D-thiogalactopyranoside (IPTG). lac repressor encoded by lacI
