[The description below was written by a language model from this plasmid's Addgene catalogue record and pLannotate feature annotations shown in this document.]
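Description:
L3827 (Fire Lab miniprep designation pPD118.85) is a small, 3,646 bp empty-backbone plasmid from the 1997 Fire Lab Vector Kit, catalogued as a worm expression vector for use in Caenorhabditis elegans. The parental backbone is listed as unknown, but the annotated features indicate a pUC-type bacterial plasmid. It has a high-copy ColE1/pMB1-family origin of replication and an ampicillin resistance gene (β-lactamase) with its own promoter for selection in E. coli. It also retains short remnants of the bom, rop and lacI regions. A lac promoter with its CAP binding site and lac operator lies immediately upstream of the payload region.

The payload is a green fluorescent protein coding cassette followed by an N-terminal fragment of lacZ. The catalogue lists the components as gfpN, IVSR, gfpS65C, IVSS, IVST, gfpC and lacZN. This describes a GFP carrying the S65C chromophore substitution whose coding sequence is interrupted by three synthetic introns (IVS elements), a design used in this vector series to improve expression in worms. The automated annotation calls the roughly 860 bp region a single Aequorea victoria-derived GFP variant, a span longer than an uninterrupted GFP coding sequence and therefore consistent with embedded introns. The downstream lacZα fragment corresponds to the lacZN element.

No worm promoter, 3' UTR or inserted gene is recorded or annotated, so the plasmid is not a complete expression unit on its own. It most plausibly serves as a source or recipient of the intron-containing GFP module, into which promoters or coding regions are placed by restriction cloning to build reporter fusions. The record does not spell out the intended use, referring instead to the kit documentation.
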