Addgene plasmid #1602: L3827
Purpose: (Empty Backbone)
Depositing lab: Andrew Fire. Depositing organization: Carnegie Institution for Science.
Backbone
  Vector backbone: Unknown
  Backbone size (bp): 3646
  Vector type: Worm Expression
Growth in bacteria
  Bacterial resistance: Ampicillin, 100 μg/mL
  Growth temperature: 37°C
  Growth strain: DH5alpha
  Copy number: Unknown
Gene/Insert
  Gene/Insert name: None
  Tag / fusion protein: gfpN, IVSR, gfpS65C, IVSS, IVST, gfpC, lacZN
  Cloning method: Restriction Enzyme
Terms and licenses: Academic/Nonprofit Terms; Industry Terms: Not Available to Industry
Depositor comments: See Fire Lab Vector Kit Documentation 1997. Fire Lab Miniprep Number pPD118.85, Ligation number L3827.
How to cite: L3827 was a gift from Andrew Fire (Addgene plasmid # 1602 ; http://n2t.net/addgene:1602 ; RRID:Addgene_1602)
